Addgene plasmid #139261: pPD1024 EF1alpha TetON3G in TU5
Purpose: Expresses TetON3G under hEF1alpha in TUPV5
Depositing lab: Joshua Leonard. Depositing organization: Northwestern University.
Backbone
  Vector backbone: pJM451 EF1alpha EBFP2-P2A-BlastR (TUPV2)
  Vector type: Mammalian Expression, Synthetic Biology
Growth in bacteria
  Bacterial resistance: Ampicillin, 100 μg/mL
  Growth temperature: 37°C
  Growth strain: DH5alpha
  Copy number: High Copy
Gene/Insert
  Gene/Insert name: TetON3G
  Species: Synthetic
  Promoter: hEF1alpha
  Cloning method: Restriction Enzyme; 5′ cloning site NheI (not destroyed); 3′ cloning site NotI (not destroyed)
Terms and licenses: Academic/Nonprofit Terms; Industry Terms: Not Available to Industry
Depositor comments: Leonard Lab plasmid reference number: L1580
How to cite: pPD1024 EF1alpha TetON3G in TU5 was a gift from Joshua Leonard (Addgene plasmid # 139261 ; http://n2t.net/addgene:139261 ; RRID:Addgene_139261)
