[The description below was written by a language model from this plasmid's Addgene catalogue record and pLannotate feature annotations shown in this document.]
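Description:
pPD1024 EF1alpha TetON3G in TU5 is a 6.5 kb mammalian expression and synthetic-biology plasmid that constitutively expresses the doxycycline-responsive transactivator Tet-On 3G. According to the record it was built on the pJM451 EF1alpha EBFP2-P2A-BlastR backbone. The synthetic TetON3G coding sequence was placed between NheI and NotI sites, both retained, presumably replacing the original reporter/selection cassette, since no EBFP2 or blasticidin-resistance feature is annotated. The name and purpose assign the construct to a "TU5"/"TUPV5" transcription-unit position vector, whereas the backbone field is labelled TUPV2. The record does not explain this numbering or the assembly scheme it belongs to. In bacteria the plasmid is maintained through a high-copy ColE1/pUC-type origin and selected with ampicillin via the bla gene and its own promoter. An f1 phage origin is also present.

The expression unit consists of the human EF-1α core promoter followed by portions of EF-1α intron A, the Tet-On 3G open reading frame, and a bovine growth hormone polyadenylation signal. Tet-On 3G is a modified rtTA that binds tet-operator-containing promoters and activates them only in the presence of doxycycline. This plasmid therefore supplies the regulator half of an inducible system and would be paired with a separate TRE-driven reporter or gene of interest. A very short match to the TRE3GV promoter sits just upstream of the coding sequence, but it is only a fragment and probably not a functional responsive element. Downstream, an SV40 early promoter and SV40 poly(A) signal flank only a small piece of the ble (bleomycin-family resistance) gene, so no intact mammalian selection marker is annotated. Residual lac promoter/operator, lacI and pBluescript MCS fragments appear to be backbone remnants.
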