Features (pLannotate 1.2.2; 19 found; start..end, strand, type, name):
    369..580     +  promoter       EF-1α core promoter: core promoter for human elongation factor EF-1α
    581..694     +  intron         EF-1α intron A (fragment): intron upstream of the start codon of human EF-1α
   1320..1523    +  intron         EF-1α intron A: truncated intron upstream of the start codon of human EF-1α
   1532..1566    +  promoter       TRE3GV promoter (fragment): 3rd-generation Tet-responsive promoter that can be activated by binding of Tet-On® 3G, optimized for retroviral and lentiviral vectors
   1639..2385    +  CDS            Tet-On® 3G: modified rtTA protein that binds tightly to promoters containing the tet operator in the presence of doxycycline
   2436..2547    +  polyA_signal   bGH poly(A) signal: bovine growth hormone polyadenylation signal
   3032..3057    -  misc_feature   MCS (fragment): pBluescript multiple cloning site
   3429..3857    +  rep_origin     f1 ori (sequence partly withheld): f1 bacteriophage origin of replication; arrow indicates direction of (+) strand synthesis
   3862..3884    +  promoter       SV40 promoter (fragment): SV40 enhancer and early promoter
   3885..4076    +  promoter       SV40 promoter: SV40 early promoter
   4103..4201    +  CDS            ble (fragment): BLE_KLEPN - Experimental evidence at protein level: Swiss-Prot protein existence level 1. Binding protein with a strong affinity to the bleomycin family of antibiotics. Binds to CL990; an antimitotic-antibiotic compound. From Klebsiella pneumoniae.
   4196..4317    +  polyA_signal   SV40 poly(A) signal: SV40 polyadenylation signal
   4390..4406    -  protein_bind   lac operator: The lac repressor binds to the lac operator to inhibit transcription in E. coli. This inhibition can be relieved by adding lactose or isopropyl-β-D-thiogalactopyranoside (IPTG). lac repressor encoded by lacI
   4414..4444    -  promoter       lac promoter: promoter for the E. coli lac operon
   4459..4480    -  protein_bind   CAP binding site: CAP binding activates transcription in the presence of cAMP. E. coli catabolite activator protein
   4493..4585    -  CDS            lacI (fragment): lac repressor; lacI; The lac repressor binds to the lac operator to inhibit transcription in E. coli. This inhibition can be relieved by adding lactose or isopropyl-β-D-thiogalactopyranoside (IPTG).
   4768..5356    -  rep_origin     ori: high-copy-number ColE1/pMB1/pBR322/pUC origin of replication
   5527..6387    -  CDS            AmpR: β-lactamase; bla; confers resistance to ampicillin, carbenicillin, and related antibiotics
   6388..6492    -  promoter       AmpR promoter: bla
>Addgene plasmid #139261 | pPD1024 EF1alpha TetON3G in TU5 | addgene full sequence | sequence record 325374 | Addgene NGS Result
GACGGATCGGGAGATCGAAGACGGCAGAAAGGTATGGCACGCCTAATCTGGACACAAGATCTGGGGAGGT
CGCTGAGTAGTGCGCGAGCAAAATTTAAGCTACAACAAGGCAAGGCTTGACCGACAATTGCATGAAGAAT
CTGCTTAGGGTTAGGCGTTTTGCGCTGCTTCGCGATGTACGGGCCAGATATACGCGTGAGTAATTCATAC
AAAAGGACTCGCCCCTGCCTTGGGGAATCCCAGGGACCGTCGTTAAACTCCCACTAACGTAGAACCCAGA
GATCGCTGCGTTCCCGCCCCCTCACCCGCCCGCTCTCGTCATCACTGAGGTGGAGAAGAGCATGCGTGAG
GCTCCGGTGCCCGTCAGTGGGCAGAGCGCACATCGCCCACAGTCCCCGAGAAGTTGGGGGGAGGGGTCGG
CAATTGAACCGGTGCCTAGAGAAGGTGGCGCGGGGTAAACTGGGAAAGTGATGTCGTGTACTGGCTCCGC
CTTTTTCCCGAGGGTGGGGGAGAACCGTATATAAGTGCAGTAGTCGCCGTGAACGTTCTTTTTCGCAACG
GGTTTGCCGCCAGAACACAGGTAAGTGCCGTGTGTGGTTCCCGCGGGCCTGGCCTCTTTACGGGTTATGG
CCCTTGCGTGCCTTGAATTACTTCCACGCCCCTGGCTGCAGTACGTGATTCTTGATCCCGAGCTTCGGGT
TGGAAGTGGGTGGGAGAGTTCGAGGCCTTGCGCTTAAGGAGCCCCTTCGCCTCGTGCTTGAGTTGAGGCC
TGGCTTGGGCGCTGGGGCCGCCGCGTGCGAATCTGGTGGCACCTTCGCGCCTGTCTCGCTGCTTTCGATA
AGTCTCTAGCCATTTAAAATTTTTGATGACCTGCTGCGACGCTTTTTTTCTGGCAAGATAGTCTTGTAAA
TGCGGGCCAAGATCTGCACACTGGTATTTCGGTTTTTGGGGCCGCGGGCGGCGACGGGGCCCGTGCGTCC
CAGCGCACATGTTCGGCGAGGCGGGGCCTGCGAGCGCGGCCACCGAGAATCGGACGGGGGTAGTCTCAAG
CTGGCCGGCCTGCTCTGGTGCCTGGCCTCGCGCCGCCGTGTATCGCCCCGCCCTGGGCGGCAAGGCTGGC
CCGGTCGGCACCAGTTGCGTGAGCGGAAAGATGGCCGCTTCCCGGCCCTGCTGCAGGGAGCTCAAAATGG
AGGACGCGGCGCTCGGGAGAGCGGGCGGGTGAGTCACCCACACAAAGGAAAAGGGCCTTTCCGTCCTCAG
CCGTCGCTTCATGTGACTCCACGGAGTACCGGGCGCCGTCCAGGCACCTCGATTAGTTCTCGAGCTTTTG
GAGTACGTCGTCTTTAGGTTGGGGGGAGGGGTTTTATGCGATGGAGTTTCCCCACACTGAGTGGGTGGAG
ACTGAAGTTAGGCCAGCTTGGCACTTGATGTAATTCTCCTTGGAATTTGCCCTTTTTGAGTTTGGATCTT
GGTTCATTCTCAAGCCTCAGACAGTGGTTCAAAGTTTTTTTCTTCCATTTCAGGTGTCGTGAGAGCTCGT
TTAGTGAACCGTCAGATCGCCTGGAGACGCCATCCACGCTGTTTTGACCTCCATAGAAGAGAACGGGACC
GATCCAAATTCTCGAGGCTAGCGCCACCATGTCTAGACTGGACAAGAGCAAAGTCATAAACTCTGCTCTG
GAATTACTCAATGGAGTCGGTATCGAAGGCCTGACGACAAGGAAACTCGCTCAAAAGCTGGGAGTTGAGC
AGCCTACCCTGTACTGGCACGTGAAGAACAAGCGGGCCCTGCTCGATGCCCTGCCAATCGAGATGCTGGA
CAGGCATCATACCCACTCCTGCCCCCTGGAAGGCGAGTCATGGCAAGACTTTCTGCGGAACAACGCCAAG
TCATACCGCTGTGCTCTCCTCTCACATCGCGACGGGGCTAAAGTGCATCTCGGCACCCGCCCAACAGAGA
AACAGTACGAAACCCTGGAAAATCAGCTCGCGTTCCTGTGTCAGCAAGGCTTCTCCCTGGAGAACGCACT
GTACGCTCTGTCCGCCGTGGGCCACTTTACACTGGGCTGCGTATTGGAGGAACAGGAGCATCAAGTAGCA
AAAGAGGAAAGAGAGACACCTACCACCGATTCTATGCCCCCACTTCTGAAACAAGCAATTGAGCTGTTCG
ACCGGCAGGGAGCCGAACCTGCCTTCCTTTTCGGCCTGGAACTAATCATATGTGGCCTGGAGAAACAGCT
AAAGTGCGAAAGCGGCGGGCCGACCGACGCCCTTGACGATTTTGACTTAGACATGCTCCCAGCCGATGCC
CTTGACGACTTTGACCTTGATATGCTGCCTGCTGACGCTCTTGACGATTTTGACCTTGACATGCTCCCCG
GGTAAGCGGCCGCTCGAGTCTAGAGGGCCCGTTTAAACCCGCTGATCAGCCTCGACTGTGCCTTCTAGTT
GCCAGCCATCTGTTGTTTGCCCCTCCCCCGTGCCTTCCTTGACCCTGGAAGGTGCCACTCCCACTGTCCT
TTCCTAATAAAATGAGGAAATTGCATCGCATTGTCTGAGTAGGTGTCATTCTATTCTGGGGGGTGGGGTG
GGGCAGGACAGCAAGGGGGAGGATTGGGAAGTCAATAGCAGGCATGCTGGGGATGCGGTGGGCTCTATGG
CTTCTGAGGCAGGTCGATGCACCGTTCATATGTTATCGGGACAGCGCATCGCGATAAGCTCTAGAGGGAC
AGCCCCCCCCCAAAGCCCCCAGGGATGTAATTACGTCCCTCCCCCGCTAGGGGGCAGCAGCGAGCCGCCC
GGGGCTCCGCTCCGGTCCGGCGCTCCCCCCGCATCCCCGAGCCGGCAGCGTGCGGGGACAGCCCGGGCAC
GGGGAAGGTGGCACGGGATCGCTTTCCTCTGAACGCTTCTCGCTGCTCTTTGAGCCTGCAGACACCTGGG
GGGATACGGGGAAAAAGCTTTAGGCTGAAAGAGAGATTTAGAATGACAGAATCATAGAACGGCCTGCGTA
CGGATGGGGCTCTAGCTCTAGAGCTTGATATCGAATTCCTGCAGCCCCGCTAGAGGGACAGCCCCCCCCC
AAAGCCCCCAGGGATGTAATTACGTCCCTCCCCCGCTAGGGGGCAGCAGCGAGCCGCCCGGGGCTCCGCT
CCGGTCCGGCGCTCCCCCCGCATCCCCGAGCCGGCAGCGTGCGGGGACAGCCCGGGCACGGGGAAGGTGG
CACGGGATCGCTTTCCTCTGAACGCTTCTCGCTGCTCTTTGAGCCTGCAGACACCTGGGGGGATACGGGG
AAAAAGCTTTAGGCTGAAAGAGAGATTTAGAATGACAGAATCATAGAACGGCCTGGGCGCGCCTGGTGGC
GAACGATCAACAGACGGGAGAGGTGTGAAGTCTTCGCTGACAGCGACCGGACTCTAGGGGGTATCCCC
[124 nt withheld, positions 3429-3552]
C
[91 nt withheld, positions 3554-3644]
A
[49 nt withheld, positions 3646-3694]
CCTTTGACGTTGGAGTCCACGTTCTTT
[37 nt withheld, positions 3722-3758]
ACCCTATCTCGGTCTATTCTTTTGATTTATAAGGGATTTTGCCGATTTCGGCCTATTGGTTAAAAAATGA
GCTGATTTAACAAAAATTTAACGCGAATTAATTCTGTGGAATGTGTGTCAGTTAGGCTCAATTAGTCAGC
AACCATAGTCCCGCCCCTAACTCCGCCCATCCCGCCCCTAACTCCGCCCAGTTCCGCCCATTCTCCGCCC
CATGGCTGACTAATTTTTTTTATTTATGCAGAGGCCGAGGCCGCCTCTGCCTCTGAGCTATTCCAGAAGT
AGTGAGGAGGCTTTTTTGGAGGCCTAGGCTTTTGCAAAAAGCTCCCGGGAGCTTGTATATCCATTTTCGG
AGGTTGGGCTTCGGAATCGTTTTCCGGGACGCCGGCTGGATGATCCTCCAGCGCGGGGATCTCATGCTGG
AGTTCTTCGCCCACCCCAACTTGTTTATTGCAGCTTATAATGGTTACAAATAAAGCAATAGCATCACAAA
TTTCACAAATAAAGCATTTTTTTCACTGCATTCTAGTTGTGGTTTGTCCAAACTCATCAATGTATCTTAT
CATGTCTGTATACCGTCGACCTCTAGCTAGAGCTTGGCGTAATCATGGTCATAGCTGTTTCCTGTGTGAA
ATTGTTATCCGCTCACAATTCCACACAACATACGAGCCGGAAGCATAAAGTGTAAAGCCTGGGGTGCCTA
ATGAGTGAGCTAACTCACATTAATTGCGTTGCGCTCACTGCCCGCTTTCCAGTCGGGAAACCTGTCGTGC
CAGCTGCATTAATGAATCGGCCAACGCGCGGGGAGAGGCGGTTTGCGTATTGGGCGCTCTTCCGCTTCCT
CGCTCACTGACTCGCTGCGCTCGGTCGTTCGGCTGCGGCGAGCGGTATCAGCTCACTCAAAGGCGGTAAT
ACGGTTATCCACAGAATCAGGGGATAACGCAGGAAAGAACATGTGAGCAAAAGGCCAGCAAAAGGCCAGG
AACCGTAAAAAGGCCGCGTTGCTGGCGTTTTTCCATAGGCTCCGCCCCCCTGACGAGCATCACAAAAATC
GACGCTCAAGTCAGAGGTGGCGAAACCCGACAGGACTATAAAGATACCAGGCGTTTCCCCCTGGAAGCTC
CCTCGTGCGCTCTCCTGTTCCGACCCTGCCGCTTACCGGATACCTGTCCGCCTTTCTCCCTTCGGGAAGC
GTGGCGCTTTCTCATAGCTCACGCTGTAGGTATCTCAGTTCGGTGTAGGTCGTTCGCTCCAAGCTGGGCT
GTGTGCACGAACCCCCCGTTCAGCCCGACCGCTGCGCCTTATCCGGTAACTATCGTCTTGAGTCCAACCC
GGTAAGACACGACTTATCGCCACTGGCAGCAGCCACTGGTAACAGGATTAGCAGAGCGAGGTATGTAGGC
GGTGCTACAGAGTTCTTGAAGTGGTGGCCTAACTACGGCTACACTAGAAGAACAGTATTTGGTATCTGCG
CTCTGCTGAAGCCAGTTACCTTCGGAAAAAGAGTTGGTAGCTCTTGATCCGGCAAACAAACCACCGCTGG
TAGCGGTGGTTTTTTTGTTTGCAAGCAGCAGATTACGCGCAGAAAAAAAGGATCTCAAGAAGATCCTTTG
ATCTTTTCTACGGGGTCTGACGCTCAGTGGAACGAAAACTCACGTTAAGGGATTTTGGTCATGAGATTAT
CAAAAAGGATCTTCACCTAGATCCTTTTAAATTAAAAATGAAGTTTTAAATCAATCTAAAGTATATATGA
GTAAACTTGGTCTGACAGTTACCAATGCTTAATCAGTGAGGCACCTATCTCAGCGATCTGTCTATTTCGT
TCATCCATAGTTGCCTGACTCCCCGTCGTGTAGATAACTACGATACGGGAGGGCTTACCATCTGGCCCCA
GTGCTGCAATGATACCGCGAGATCCACGCTCACCGGCTCCAGATTTATCAGCAATAAACCAGCCAGCCGG
AAGGGCCGAGCGCAGAAGTGGTCCTGCAACTTTATCCGCCTCCATCCAGTCTATTAATTGTTGCCGGGAA
GCTAGAGTAAGTAGTTCGCCAGTTAATAGTTTGCGCAACGTTGTTGCCATTGCTACAGGCATCGTGGTGT
CACGCTCGTCGTTTGGTATGGCTTCATTCAGCTCCGGTTCCCAACGATCAAGGCGAGTTACATGATCCCC
CATGTTGTGCAAAAAAGCGGTTAGCTCCTTCGGTCCTCCGATCGTTGTCAGAAGTAAGTTGGCCGCAGTG
TTATCACTCATGGTTATGGCAGCACTGCATAATTCTCTTACTGTCATGCCATCCGTAAGATGCTTTTCTG
TGACTGGTGAGTACTCAACCAAGTCATTCTGAGAATAGTGTATGCGGCGACCGAGTTGCTCTTGCCCGGC
GTCAATACGGGATAATACCGCGCCACATAGCAGAACTTTAAAAGTGCTCATCATTGGAAAACGTTCTTCG
GGGCGAAAACTCTCAAGGATCTTACCGCTGTTGAGATCCAGTTCGATGTAACCCACTCGTGCACCCAACT
GATCTTCAGCATCTTTTACTTTCACCAGCGTTTCTGGGTGAGCAAAAACAGGAAGGCAAAATGCCGCAAA
AAAGGGAATAAGGGCGACACGGAAATGTTGAATACTCATACTCTTCCTTTTTCAATATTATTGAAGCATT
TATCAGGGTTATTGTCTCATGAGCGGATACATATTTGAATGTATTTAGAAAAATAAACAAATAGGGGTTC
CGCGCACATTTCCCCGAAAAGTGCCACCTGACGTC
