>Addgene plasmid #139261 | pPD1024 EF1alpha TetON3G in TU5 | depositor partial sequence | sequence record 269356 | TetON3G
ATGTCTAGACTGGACAAGAGCAAAGTCATAAACTCTGCTCTGGAATTACTCAATGGAGTCGGTATCGAAG
GCCTGACGACAAGGAAACTCGCTCAAAAGCTGGGAGTTGAGCAGCCTACCCTGTACTGGCACGTGAAGAA
CAAGCGGGCCCTGCTCGATGCCCTGCCAATCGAGATGCTGGACAGGCATCATACCCACTCCTGCCCCCTG
GAAGGCGAGTCATGGCAAGACTTTCTGCGGAACAACGCCAAGTCATACCGCTGTGCTCTCCTCTCACATC
GCGACGGGGCTAAAGTGCATCTCGGCACCCGCCCAACAGAGAAACAGTACGAAACCCTGGAAAATCAGCT
CGCGTTCCTGTGTCAGCAAGGCTTCTCCCTGGAGAACGCACTGTACGCTCTGTCCGCCGTGGGCCACTTT
ACACTGGGCTGCGTATTGGAGGAACAGGAGCATCAAGTAGCAAAAGAGGAAAGAGAGACACCTACCACCG
ATTCTATGCCCCCACTTCTGAAACAAGCAATTGAGCTGTTCGACCGGCAGGGAGCCGAACCTGCCTTCCT
TTTCGGCCTGGAACTAATCATATGTGGCCTGGAGAAACAGCTAAAGTGCGAAAGCGGCGGGCCGACCGAC
GCCCTTGACGATTTTGACTTAGACATGCTCCCAGCCGATGCCCTTGACGACTTTGACCTTGATATGCTGC
CTGCTGACGCTCTTGACGATTTTGACCTTGACATGCTCCCCGGGTAA
